Addgene plasmid #244587: CL20_mEGFP_FOidr_035
Purpose: Express mEGFP-tagged intrinsically disordered protein (IDR), FOidr_035, derived from human fusion protein CLK1_PPIL3
Depositing lab: Richard Kriwacki. Depositing organization: St. Jude Children's Research Hospital. Publication: Proteome-wide computational analyses reveal links between protein condensate formation and RNA biology. Maiti S, Tripathi S, Baggett DW, Phillips AH, Park CG, Wang J, Wahiduzzaman, Freyaldenhoven WT, Kinger S, Pioso BJ, Bollinger JC, Somjee R, Lang B, Babu MM, Kriwacki RW. Sci Adv. 2025 Dec 5;11(49):eady1420. doi: 10.1126/sciadv.ady1420. Epub 2025 Dec 3. PubMed 41337585.
Backbone
  Vector backbone: CL20
  Vector type: Mammalian Expression
Growth in bacteria
  Bacterial resistance: Ampicillin, 100 μg/mL
  Growth temperature: 37°C
  Growth strain: NEB Stable
  Copy number: High Copy
Gene/Insert
  Gene/Insert name: FOidr_035
  Species: H. sapiens (human)
  Mutation: Unmutated
  Tag / fusion protein: monomeric EGFP (N terminal on insert)
  Cloning method: Restriction Enzyme; 5′ cloning site Unknown (unknown if destroyed)
Terms and licenses: Academic/Nonprofit Terms; Industry Terms: Not Available to Industry
Depositor comments: CLK1_PPIL3_23_149
How to cite: CL20_mEGFP_FOidr_035 was a gift from Richard Kriwacki (Addgene plasmid # 244587 ; http://n2t.net/addgene:244587 ; RRID:Addgene_244587)
