[The description below was written by a language model from this plasmid's Addgene catalogue record and pLannotate feature annotations shown in this document.]
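Description:
CL20_mEGFP_FOidr_035 is a mammalian expression plasmid of about 7.5 kb built on the CL20 backbone. The feature table shows this backbone to be a self-inactivating HIV-1-based lentiviral transfer vector, although the catalogue lists it only as mammalian expression. It is propagated in E. coli through a high-copy ColE1/pUC-type origin and selected with ampicillin via the β-lactamase gene. The use of a recombination-deficient growth strain is consistent with the repeated LTR sequences. The viral portion comprises a CMV enhancer fused to a truncated 5' LTR, which allows Tat-independent transcription of the vector genome. This is followed by the Ψ packaging signal with a gag fragment, the cPPT/CTS, the Rev response element, and a ΔU3 3' LTR with a rabbit β-globin polyadenylation signal downstream. An SV40 origin and poly(A) signal, together with lac-derived remnants, lie in the plasmid backbone.

The payload sits between the RRE and the 3' LTR. An internal CMV enhancer/promoter drives an open reading frame encoding monomeric EGFP fused at the N terminus of FOidr_035. FOidr_035 is an intrinsically disordered region taken from the human fusion protein CLK1_PPIL3, and the depositor's comment suggests it spans residues 23–149 of that fusion. The annotation software recognises most of the insert as a fragment of CLK1, the kinase that phosphorylates SR splicing proteins, and it marks no PPIL3-derived segment. No mammalian selection marker is annotated, so mEGFP fluorescence is the only readout of expression.

The construct is intended to express the fluorescently tagged IDR in mammalian cells. It belongs to a series associated with a study linking protein condensate formation to RNA biology, where the tag would allow the protein's localisation and behaviour to be imaged. The lentiviral elements should in principle also permit packaging for transduction, though the record does not state this use.
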