Features (pLannotate 1.2.2; 29 found; start..end, strand, type, name):
    199..254     -  polyA_signal   β-globin poly(A) signal: rabbit β-globin polyadenylation signal (Gil and Proudfoot, 1987)
    340..475     -  LTR            3' LTR (ΔU3) (fragment): self-inactivating 3' long terminal repeat (LTR) from HIV-1
    477..545     -  CDS            nef (fragment): NEF_HV1Z2 - Experimental evidence at protein level: Swiss-Prot protein existence level 1. Extracellular Nef protein targets CD4(+) T-lymphocytes for apoptosis by interacting with CXCR4 surface receptors. From Human immunodeficiency virus type 1 group M subtype D (isolate Z2/CDC-Z34) (HIV-1).
    571..921     -  CDS            CLK1 (fragment): CLK1_HUMAN - Also known as CLK. Experimental evidence at protein level: Swiss-Prot protein existence level 1. Dual specificity kinase acting on both serine/threonine and tyrosine-containing substrates. Phosphorylates serine- and arginine- rich (SR) proteins of the spliceosomal complex and may be a constituent of a network of regulatory mechanisms that enable SR proteins to control RNA splicing. Phosphorylates: SRSF1, SRSF3 and PTPN1. Regulates the alternative splicing of tissue factor (F3) pre-mRNA in endothelial cells and adenovirus E1A pre-mRNA. From Homo sapiens (Human).
    994..1710    -  CDS            mEGFP: mEGFP is a basic (constitutively fluorescent) green fluorescent protein published in 2002, derived from Aequorea victoria. It has moderate acid sensitivity.
   1724..1761    -  misc_feature   MCS (fragment): multiple cloning site
   1760..1776    -  promoter       tight TRE promoter (fragment): Tet-responsive promoter PTight, consisting of seven tet operator sequences followed by the minimal CMV promoter
   1792..1995    -  promoter       CMV promoter: human cytomegalovirus (CMV) immediate early promoter
   1996..2299    -  enhancer       CMV enhancer: human cytomegalovirus immediate early enhancer
   2367..2383    -  misc_feature   MCS (fragment): multiple cloning site
   2383..2408    -  CDS            Rev (fragment): human immunodeficiency virus 1 (HIV-1) Rev protein; rev; enhances nuclear export of unspliced and incompletely spliced viral mRNAs
   2785..3018    -  misc_feature   RRE: The Rev response element (RRE) of HIV-1 allows for Rev-dependent mRNA export from the nucleus to the cytoplasm.
   3152..3235    -  CDS            vif (fragment): VIF_HV1BR - Experimental evidence at protein level: Swiss-Prot protein existence level 1. Counteracts the innate antiviral activity of host APOBEC3F and APOBEC3G. Forms a complex with host APOBEC3F and APOBEC3G thus preventing the entry of these lethally hypermutating enzymes into progeny virions. Recruits an active E3 ubiquitin ligase complex composed of elongin BC, CUL5, and RBX2 to induce polyubiquitination of APOBEC3G and APOBEC3F. In turn, they are directed to the 26S proteasome for degradation. Vif interaction with APOBEC3G also blocks its cytidine deaminase activity in a proteasome-inde
   3378..3495    -  misc_feature   cPPT/CTS: central polypurine tract and central termination sequence of HIV-1
   3644..4003    -  CDS            HIV-1 gag (fragment): gag protein from human immunodeficiency virus 1; gag
   3987..4112    -  misc_feature   HIV-1 Ψ: packaging signal of human immunodeficiency virus type 1
   4159..4416    -  LTR            5' LTR (truncated): truncated 5' long terminal repeat (LTR) from HIV-1
   4418..4797    -  enhancer       CMV enhancer: human cytomegalovirus immediate early enhancer
   4828..4932    +  promoter       AmpR promoter: bla
   4933..5793    +  CDS            AmpR: β-lactamase; bla; confers resistance to ampicillin, carbenicillin, and related antibiotics
   5964..6552    +  rep_origin     ori: high-copy-number ColE1/pMB1/pBR322/pUC origin of replication
   6735..6789    +  CDS            lacI (fragment): lac repressor; lacI; The lac repressor binds to the lac operator to inhibit transcription in E. coli. This inhibition can be relieved by adding lactose or isopropyl-β-D-thiogalactopyranoside (IPTG).
   6791..6925    -  polyA_signal   SV40 poly(A) signal: SV40 polyadenylation signal
   6945..7080    -  rep_origin     SV40 ori: SV40 origin of replication
   7104..7126    -  promoter       SV40 promoter (fragment): SV40 enhancer and early promoter
   7133..7172    +  CDS            lacI (fragment): lac repressor; lacI; The lac repressor binds to the lac operator to inhibit transcription in E. coli. This inhibition can be relieved by adding lactose or isopropyl-β-D-thiogalactopyranoside (IPTG).
   7185..7206    +  protein_bind   CAP binding site: CAP binding activates transcription in the presence of cAMP. E. coli catabolite activator protein
   7221..7251    +  promoter       lac promoter: promoter for the E. coli lac operon
   7259..7275    +  protein_bind   lac operator: The lac repressor binds to the lac operator to inhibit transcription in E. coli. This inhibition can be relieved by adding lactose or isopropyl-β-D-thiogalactopyranoside (IPTG). lac repressor encoded by lacI
>Addgene plasmid #244587 | CL20_mEGFP_FOidr_035 | addgene full sequence | sequence record 487949 | Addgene NGS Result
AAAAAAAATCTAACCTCAAGTCAAGGCTTTTCTATGGAATAAGGAATGGACAGCAGGGGGCTGTTTCATA
TACTGATGACCTCTTTATAGCCAACCTTTGTTCATGGCAGCCAGCATATGGGCATATGTTGCCAAACTCT
AAACCAAATACTCATTCTGATGTTTTAAATGATTTGCCCTCCCATATGTCCTTCCGAGTGAGAGACACAA
AAAATTCCAACACACTATTGCAATGAAAATAAATTTCCTTTATTAGCCAGAAGTCAGATGCTCAAGGGGC
TTCATGATGTCCCCATAATTTTTGGCAGAGGGAAAAAGATCTGCTAGCTCGAGCAGCTGAAGCTTTATTG
AGGCTTAAGCAGTGGGTTCCCTAGTTAGCCAGAGAGCTCCCAGGCTCAGATCTGGTCTAACCAGAGAGAC
CCAGTACAGGCAAAAAGCAGATCTTGTCTTCTTTGGGAGTGAATTAGCCCTTCCAGTCCCCCCTTTTCTT
TTAAAAAGTGGCTAAGATCTACAGCTGCCTTGTAAGTCATTGGTCTTAAAGGTACCGTAATCTTATCTAG
AACCGGTTCACAGATGCCCCTCTTCATCATCTTCAACGCTACGAGTGCGTTTGCGACGGTGAGACTTACC
ATGCGAACGGCGGTGGCTTGTGCTATGATGGATGCGGTGCTTAGATTTGTACGATGAGCGCCCTGAGCGG
CCAGACGACTTAGATGAATGATTCTGATAGCGACTTTCATGGTCACGTTGGCGATGTCCTGGTTCGCACC
CCTGTGTGTAGTCGTTGCGATACTCATCAATATAGCGACGAGAATGATAGTCCTTTTCATTGATCGAACG
AGACTCCAAATAATGAGAATCGCACATCTTGCTGTGATTATATTTACAACGCTTGTTCTCTTGCGCCGAA
CTATGAGAACGTTTACGACGTTTGTGGGAAGAGCTGGAGCGCCGGGAAGCGGCCGCACTTCCCCCGGAGC
CTCCGCTTCCGCCCTTGTACAGCTCGTCCATGCCGAGAGTGATCCCGGCGGCGGTCACGAACTCCAGCAG
GACCATGTGATCGCGCTTCTCGTTGGGGTCTTTGCTCAGCTTGGACTGGGTGCTCAGGTAGTGGTTGTCG
GGCAGCAGCACGGGGCCGTCGCCGATGGGGGTGTTCTGCTGGTAGTGGTCGGCGAGCTGCACGCTGCCGT
CCTCGATGTTGTGGCGGATCTTGAAGTTCACCTTGATGCCGTTCTTCTGCTTGTCGGCCATGATATAGAC
GTTGTGGCTGTTGTAGTTGTACTCCAGCTTGTGCCCCAGGATGTTGCCGTCCTCCTTGAAGTCGATGCCC
TTCAGCTCGATGCGGTTCACCAGGGTGTCGCCCTCGAACTTCACCTCGGCGCGGGTCTTGTAGTTGCCGT
CGTCCTTGAAGAAGATGGTGCGCTCCTGGACGTAGCCTTCGGGCATGGCGGACTTGAAGAAGTCGTGCTG
CTTCATGTGGTCGGGGTAGCGGCTGAAGCACTGCACGCCGTAGGTCAGGGTGGTCACGAGGGTGGGCCAG
GGCACGGGCAGCTTGCCGGTGGTGCAGATGAACTTCAGGGTCAGCTTGCCGTAGGTGGCATCGCCCTCGC
CCTCGCCGGACACGCTGAACTTGTGGCCGTTTACGTCGCCGTCCAGCTCGACCAGGATGGGCACCACCCC
GGTGAACAGCTCCTCGCCCTTGCTCACCATGGTGGCGACCGGTGGATCCCGGGCCCGCGGTACCGTCGAC
TGCAGAATTCGGTTCACTAAACGAGCCCGGTTCACTAAACGAGCTCTGCTTATATAGACCTCCCACCGTA
CACGCCTACCGCCCATTTGCGTCAATGGGGCGGAGTTGTTACGACATTTTGGAAAGTCCCGTTGATTTTG
GTGCCAAAACAAACTCCCATTGACGTCAATGGGGTGGAGACTTGGAAATCCCCGTGAGTCAAACCGCTAT
CCACGCCCATTGATGTACTGCCAAAACCGCATCACCATGGTAATAGCGATGACTAATACGTAGATGTACT
GCCAAGTAGGAAAGTCCCATAAGGTCATGTACTGGGCATAATGCCAGGCGGGCCATTTACCGTCATTGAC
GTCAATAGGGGGCGTACTTGGCATATGATACACTTGATGTACTGCCAAGTGGGCAGTTTACCGTAAATAC
TCCACCCATTGACGTCAATGGAAAGTCCCTATTGGCGTTACTATGGGAACATACGTCATTATTGACGTCA
ATGGGCGGGGGTCGTTGGGCGGTCAGCCAGGCGGGCCATTTACCGTAAGTTATGTAACGCGGAACTCCAT
ATATGGGCTATGAACTAATGACCCCGTAATTGATTACTATTAATAACTAGCACGCGTTCGAAGCTTGAGC
TCGGTCCCCTCGGGGTTGGGAGGTGGGTCTGAAACGATAATGGTGAATATCCCTGCCTAACTCTATTCAC
TATAGAAAGTACAGCAAAAACTATTCTTAAACCTACCAAGCCTCCTACTATCATTATGAATAATTTTATA
TACCACAGCCAATTTGTTATGTTAAACCAATTCCACAAACTTGCCCATTTATCTAATTCCAATAATTCTT
GTTCATTCTTTTCTTGCTGGTTTTGCGATTCTTCAATTAAGGAGTGTATTAAGCTTGTGTAATTGTTAAT
TTCTCTGTCCCACTCCATCCAGGTCGTGTGATTCCAAATCTGTTCCAGAGATTTATTACTCCAACTAGCA
TTCCAAGGCACAGCAGTGGTGCAAATGAGTTTTCCAGAGCAACCCCAAATCCCCAGGAGCTGTTGATCCT
TTAGGTATCTTTCCACAGCCAGGATTCTTGCCTGGAGCTGCTTGATGCCCCAGACTGTGAGTTGCAACAG
ATGCTGTTGCGCCTCAATAGCCCTCAGCAAATTGTTCTGCTGCTGCACTATACCAGACAATAATTGTCTG
GCCTGTACCGTCAGCGTCATTGACGCTGCGCCCATAGTGCTTCCTGCTGCTCCCAAGAACCCAAGGAACA
AAGCTCCTATTCCCACTGCTCTTTTTTCTCTCTGCACCACTCTTCTCTTTGCCTTGGTGGGTGCTACTCC
TAATGGTTCAATTTTTACTACTTTATATTTATATAATTCACTTCTCCAATTGTCCCTCATATCTCCTCCT
TATGGTGTTTTACTAAACTTTTCCATGTTCTAATCCTCATCCTGTCTACTTGCCACACAATCATCACCTG
CCATCTGTTTTCCATAATCCCTAATGATCTTTGCTTTTCTTCTTGGCACTACTTTTATGTCACTATTATC
TTGTATTACTACTGCCCCTTCACCTTTCCAGAGGAGCTTTGCTGGTCCTTTCCAAAGTGGATTTCTGCTG
TCCCTGTAATAAACCCGAAAATTTTGAATTTTTGTAATTTGTTTTTGTAATTCTTTAGTTTGTATGTCTG
TTGCTATTATGTCTACTATTCTTTCCCCTGCACTGTACCCCCCAATCCCCCCTTTTCTTTTAAAATTGTG
GATGAATACTGCCATTTGTACTGCTGTCTTAAGATGTTCAGCCTGATCTCTTACCTGTCCTATAATTTTC
TTTAATTCTTTATTCATAGATTCTACTACTCCTTGACTTTGGGGATTGTAGGGAATTTCCAGGTCTGAAG
ATCCTGCTGCTTGCTGTGCTTTTTTCTTACTTTTGTTTTGCTCTTCCTCTATCTTGTCTAAAGCTTCCTT
GGTGTCTTTTATCTCTATCCTTTGATGCACACAATAGAGGGTTGCTACTGTATTATATAATGATCTAAGT
TCTTCTGATCCTGTCTGAAGGGATGGTTGTAGCTGTCCCAGTATTTGTCTACAGCCTTCTGATGTTTCTA
ACAGGCCAGTATTAACTGCGAATCGTTCTAGCTCCCTGCTTGCCCATACTATATGTTTTAATTTATATTT
TTTCTTTCCCCCTGGCCTTAACCGAATTTTTTCCCATCGCGATCTAATTCTCCCCCGCTTAATACTGACG
CTCTCGCACCCATCTCTCTCCTTCTAGCCTCCGCTAGTCAAAATTTTTGGCGTACTCACCAGTCGCCGCC
CCTCGCCTCTTGCCGTGCGCGCTTCAGCAAGCCGAGTCCTGCGTCGAGAGAGCTCCTCTGGTTTCCCTTT
CGCTTTCAAGTCCCTGTTCGGGCGCCACTGCTAGAGATTTTCCACACTGACTAAAAGGGTCTGAGGGATC
TCTAGTTACCAGAGTCACACAACAGACGGGCACACACTACTTGAAGCACTCAAGGCAAGCTTTATTGAGG
CTTAAGCAGTGGGTTCCCTAGTTAGCCAGAGAGCTCCCAGGCTCAGATCTGGTCTAACCAGAGAGACCCA
GTACAGGCAAAAAGCAGCTGCTTATATGCAGGATCTGAGGGCTCGCCACTCCCCAGTCCCGCCCAGGCCA
CGCCTCCCATGGTAATAGCGATGACTAATACGTAGATGTACTGCCAAGTAGGAAAGTCCCATAAGGTCAT
GTACTGGGCATAATGCCAGGCGGGCCATTTACCGTCATTGACGTCAATAGGGGGCGTACTTGGCATATGA
TACACTTGATGTACTGCCAAGTGGGCAGTTTACCGTAAATACTCCACCCATTGACGTCAATGGAAAGTCC
CTATTGGCGTTACTATGGGAACATACGTCATTATTGACGTCAATGGGCGGGGGTCGTTGGGCGGTCAGCC
AGGCGGGCCATTTACCGTAAGTTATGTAACGCGGAACTCCATATATGGGCTATGAACTAATGACCCCGTA
ATTGATTACTATTAATAACTAGTCAATAATCAATGTCGACCCAGGTGGCACTTTTCGGGGAAATGTGCGC
GGAACCCCTATTTGTTTATTTTTCTAAATACATTCAAATATGTATCCGCTCATGAGACAATAACCCTGAT
AAATGCTTCAATAATATTGAAAAAGGAAGAGTATGAGTATTCAACATTTCCGTGTCGCCCTTATTCCCTT
TTTTGCGGCATTTTGCCTTCCTGTTTTTGCTCACCCAGAAACGCTGGTGAAAGTAAAAGATGCTGAAGAT
CAGTTGGGTGCACGAGTGGGTTACATCGAACTGGATCTCAACAGCGGTAAGATCCTTGAGAGTTTTCGCC
CCGAAGAACGTTTTCCAATGATGAGCACTTTTAAAGTTCTGCTATGTGGCGCGGTATTATCCCGTATTGA
CGCCGGGCAAGAGCAACTCGGTCGCCGCATACACTATTCTCAGAATGACTTGGTTGAGTACTCACCAGTC
ACAGAAAAGCATCTTACGGATGGCATGACAGTAAGAGAATTATGCAGTGCTGCCATAACCATGAGTGATA
ACACTGCGGCCAACTTACTTCTGACAACGATCGGAGGACCGAAGGAGCTAACCGCTTTTTTGCACAACAT
GGGGGATCATGTAACTCGCCTTGATCGTTGGGAACCGGAGCTGAATGAAGCCATACCAAACGACGAGCGT
GACACCACGATGCCTGTAGCAATGGCAACAACGTTGCGCAAACTATTAACTGGCGAACTACTTACTCTAG
CTTCCCGGCAACAATTAATAGACTGGATGGAGGCGGATAAAGTTGCAGGACCACTTCTGCGCTCGGCCCT
TCCGGCTGGCTGGTTTATTGCTGATAAATCTGGAGCCGGTGAGCGTGGGTCTCGCGGTATCATTGCAGCA
CTGGGGCCAGATGGTAAGCCCTCCCGTATCGTAGTTATCTACACGACGGGGAGTCAGGCAACTATGGATG
AACGAAATAGACAGATCGCTGAGATAGGTGCCTCACTGATTAAGCATTGGTAACTGTCAGACCAAGTTTA
CTCATATATACTTTAGATTGATTTAAAACTTCATTTTTAATTTAAAAGGATCTAGGTGAAGATCCTTTTT
GATAATCTCATGACCAAAATCCCTTAACGTGAGTTTTCGTTCCACTGAGCGTCAGACCCCGTAGAAAAGA
TCAAAGGATCTTCTTGAGATCCTTTTTTTCTGCGCGTAATCTGCTGCTTGCAAACAAAAAAACCACCGCT
ACCAGCGGTGGTTTGTTTGCCGGATCAAGAGCTACCAACTCTTTTTCCGAAGGTAACTGGCTTCAGCAGA
GCGCAGATACCAAATACTGTTCTTCTAGTGTAGCCGTAGTTAGGCCACCACTTCAAGAACTCTGTAGCAC
CGCCTACATACCTCGCTCTGCTAATCCTGTTACCAGTGGCTGCTGCCAGTGGCGATAAGTCGTGTCTTAC
CGGGTTGGACTCAAGACGATAGTTACCGGATAAGGCGCAGCGGTCGGGCTGAACGGGGGGTTCGTGCACA
CAGCCCAGCTTGGAGCGAACGACCTACACCGAACTGAGATACCTACAGCGTGAGCTATGAGAAAGCGCCA
CGCTTCCCGAAGGGAGAAAGGCGGACAGGTATCCGGTAAGCGGCAGGGTCGGAACAGGAGAGCGCACGAG
GGAGCTTCCAGGGGGAAACGCCTGGTATCTTTATAGTCCTGTCGGGTTTCGCCACCTCTGACTTGAGCGT
CGATTTTTGTGATGCTCGTCAGGGGGGCGGAGCCTATGGAAAAACGCCAGCAACGCGGCCTTTTTACGGT
TCCTGGCCTTTTGCTGGCCTTTTGCTCACATGTTCTTTCCTGCGTTATCCCCTGCTTCTGTGGATAACCG
TATTACCGCCTTTGAGTGAGCTGATACCGCTCGCCGCAGCCGAACGACCGAGCGCAGCGAGTCAGTGAGC
GAGGAAGCGGAAGAGCGCCCAATACGCAAACCGCCTCTCCCCGCGCGTTGGCCGATTCATTAATGCAGCG
GATCCAGACATGATAAGATACATTGATGAGTTTGGACAAACCACAACTAGAATGCAGTGAAAAAAATGCT
TTATTTGTGAAATTTGTGATGCTATTGCTTTATTTGTAACCATTATAAGCTGCAATAAACAAGTTAGCTT
TTTGCAAAAGCCTAGGCCTCCAAAAAAGCCTCCTCACTACTTCTGGAATAGCTCAGAGGCCGAGGCGGCC
TCGGCCTCTGCATAAATAAAAAAAATTAGTCAGCCATGGGGCGGAGAATGGGCGGAACTGGGCGGAGTTA
GGGGCGGGATGGGCGGAGTTAGGGGCGGGACTATGGTTGCTGACTAATTGAGATGCGGATCCGCTGGCAC
GACAGGTTTCCCGACTGGAAAGCGGGCAGTGAGCGCAACGCAATTAATGTGAGTTAGCTCACTCATTAGG
CACCCCAGGCTTTACACTTTATGCTTCCGGCTCGTATGTTGTGTGGAATTGTGAGCGGATAACAATTTCA
CACAGGAAACAGCTATGACCATGATTACGCCAAGCTTGGGCTGCAGGTCGAGGGATCTCCATAAGAGAAG
AGGGACAGCTATGACTGGGAGTAGTCAGGAGAGGAGGAAAAATCTGGCTAGTAAAACATGTAAGGAAAAT
TTTAGGGATGTTAAAGAAAAAAATAACACAAAACAAAATAT
